>Addgene plasmid #47790 | PF3D7_0606800-bio | depositor full sequence | sequence record 68827 | PF3D7_0606800-bio sequence 7464 bps
AGATCTATACATTGAATCAATATTGGCAATTAGCCATATTAGTCATTGGTTATATAGCATAAATCAATAT
TGGCTATTGGCCATTGCATACGTTGTATCTATATCATAATATGTACATTTATATTGGCTCATGTCCAATA
TGACCGCCATGTTGACATTGATTATTGACTAGTTATTAATAGTAATCAATTACGGGGTCATTAGTTCATA
GCCCATATATGGAGTTCCGCGTTACATAACTTACGGTAAATGGCCCGCCTGGCTGACCGCCCAACGACCC
CCGCCCATTGACGTCAATAATGACGTATGTTCCCATAGTAACGCCAATAGGGACTTTCCATTGACGTCAA
TGGGTGGAGTATTTACGGTAAACTGCCCACTTGGCAGTACATCAAGTGTATCATATGCCAAGTCCGCCCC
CTATTGACGTCAATGACGGTAAATGGCCCGCCTGGCATTATGCCCAGTACATGACCTTACGGGACTTTCC
TACTTGGCAGTACATCTACGTATTAGTCATCGCTATTACCATGGTGATGCGGTTTTGGCAGTACACCAAT
GGGCGTGGATAGCGGTTTGACTCACGGGGATTTCCAAGTCTCCACCCCATTGACGTCAATGGGAGTTTGT
TTTGGCACCAAAATCAACGGGACTTTCCAAAATGTCGTAATAACCCCGCCCCGTTGACGCAAATGGGCGG
TAGGCGTGTACGGTGGGAGGTCTATATAAGCAGAGCTCGTTTAGTGAACCGTCAGATCCTCACTCTCTTC
CGCATCGCTGTCTGCGAGGGCCAGCTGTTGGGCTCGCGGTTGAGGACAAACTCTTCGCGGTCTTTCCAGT
ACTCTTGGATCGGAAACCCGTCGGCCTCCGAACGGTACTCCGCCACCGAGGGACCTGAGCGAGTCCGCAT
CGACCGGATCGGAAAACCTCTCGAGAAAGGCGTCTAACCAGTCACAGTCGCAAGGTAGGCTGAGCACCGT
GGCGGGCGGCAGCGGGTGGCGGTCGGGGTTGTTTCTGGCGGAGGTGCTGCTGATGATGTAATTAAAGTAG
GCGGTCTTGAGACGGCGGATGGTCGAGGTGAGGTGTGGCAGGCTTGAGATCCAGCTGTTGGGGTGAGTAC
TCCCTCTCAAAAGCGGGCATTACTTCTGCGCTAAGATTGTCAGTTTCCAAAAACGAGGAGGATTTGATAT
TCACCTGGCCCGATCTGGCCATACACTTGAGTGACAATGACATCCACTTTGCCTTTCTCTCCACAGGTGT
CCACTCCCAGGTCCAAGTTTGCCACCATGGAGTTTCAGACCCAGGTACTCATGTCCCTGCTGCTCTGCAT
GTCTGGTGCGGCCGCCGTGGAGGAAGTGGTCAACAACAAGGCCAAGCGGCTGATCGACATCTACCACGCC
GCCGTGAAAGAGCTGATCCAGAACGAGGAACTGATCGACCTGATCGATAAGCACAACGTGGACTACAGCG
TGATCGAGAGCATCGAGAATCTGCCCAACCTGGCCGACATCAACGTGAAGGACGACATCGACGACGTGCT
GTCCGAGATCATCAAGAAGAAAGAGGTCAAGATCGGCGCCCTGAAGAACAAGAACTGGGGCATCATCGGC
AACTACGAGCAGAACCCCCCCGTGGGCTTCTGGCCCGACGTGATGTACATCATCTGGGAGACAATCAGCA
AGCACATCTTCAACGACGAGGACGCCATCAATATCGCCTACAACTACTACGACAACGTGTTCGTGGCCCT
GAACGACAAGGACATCCACATGACCGACAACTACTTTCTGAGCAACAGCAGACTGGTGGACCAGAGCGGC
AACAATCTGCCTAAGCTGACCAGCGGCCTGCCCATCATCAAGCACAGCAACAAGATCATGATCCTGAAAG
AGTACAACATCAACAACCTGGAAGATCTGAAGTCCTACATCAGCAAGAACGAGGGCCTGAAGATCGCCTG
CCTGACCGAGGCCAACTGCAACGCCCTGAAAAACATCTTCCTGGACAAAGTGACCTACGACTACAAGAGC
TTCAGCAGCTACATCGACCTGAGCAAGAGCGTGCTGTCCAAGAGCCACATCATCGGCGTGATCAGCGGCA
TCCCCTTCAACTTCAACGAGCACAAGATCAACGTGTTTGACAGCTTCCTGAAAACCGGCCACAGCGCCTA
CTTCAAGGGCGCGCCGTCGACCTCCATCACGGCCTATAAGAGTGAGGGGGAGTCAGCGGAGTTCTCCTTC
CCACTCAACCTTGGAGAGGAAAGCCTGCAGGGAGAGTTGAGATGGAAGGCAGAGAAGGCTCCTTCTTCCC
AGTCCTGGATCACCTTCTCCCTAAAGAACCAAAAGGTGTCTGTGCAGAAGTCTACTAGCAACCCCAAGTT
CCAGCTGTCCGAAACGCTCCCACTCACCCTTCAGATACCCCAGGTCTCCCTTCAGTTTGCTGGTTCTGGC
AACCTGACCCTGACTCTGGACAGAGGGATACTGTATCAGGAAGTGAACCTGGTGGTGATGAAAGTGACTC
AGCCCGACAGCAACACTTTGACCTGTGAGGTGATGGGACCCACCTCACCCAAGATGAGACTGATCTTGAA
GCAGGAGAATCAGGAGGCCAGGGTCTCCAGGCAGGAGAAAGTGATTCAAGTGCAGGCCCCTGAAGCAGGG
GTGTGGCAATGTCTACTGAGTGAAGGTGAAGAGGTCAAGATGGACTCCAAGATCCAGGTTTTATCCAAAG
GGTTGAATTCCGGATCACTGCATCATATTCTGGATGCACAGAAAATGGTGTGGAATCATCGTTAAGTCTA
GACACGTGATTAATTAAGGATCCCCCGACCTCGACCTCTGGCTAATAAAGGAAATTTATTTTCATTGCAA
TAGTGTGTTGGAATTTTTTGTGTCTCTCACTCGGAAGGACATATGGGAGGGCAAATCATTTGGTCGAGAT
CCCTCGGAGATCTCTAGCTAGAGGATCGATCCCCGCCCCGGACGAACTAAACCTGACTACGACATCTCTG
CCCCTTCTTCGCGGGGCAGTGCATGTAATCCCTTCAGTTGGTTGGTACAACTTGCCAACTGGGCCCTGTT
CCACATGTGACACGGGGGGGGACCAAACACAAAGGGGTTCTCTGACTGTAGTTGACATCCTTATAAATGG
ATGTGCACATTTGCCAACACTGAGTGGCTTTCATCCTGGAGCAGACTTTGCAGTCTGTGGACTGCAACAC
AACATTGCCTTTATGTGTAACTCTTGGCTGAAGCTCTTACACCAATGCTGGGGGACATGTACCTCCCAGG
GGCCCAGGAAGACTACGGGAGGCTACACCAACGTCAATCAGAGGGGCCTGTGTAGCTACCGATAAGCGGA
CCCTCAAGAGGGCATTAGCAATAGTGTTTATAAGGCCCCCTTGTTAACCCTAAACGGGTAGCATATGCTT
CCCGGGTAGTAGTATATACTATCCAGACTAACCCTAATTCAATAGCATATGTTACCCAACGGGAAGCATA
TGCTATCGAATTAGGGTTAGTAAAAGGGTCCTAAGGAACAGCGATATCTCCCACCCCATGAGCTGTCACG
GTTTTATTTACATGGGGTCAGGATTCCACGAGGGTAGTGAACCATTTTAGTCACAAGGGCAGTGGCTGAA
GATCAAGGAGCGGGCAGTGAACTCTCCTGAATCTTCGCCTGCTTCTTCATTCTCCTTCGTTTAGCTAATA
GAATAACTGCTGAGTTGTGAACAGTAAGGTGTATGTGAGGTGCTCGAAAACAAGGTTTCAGGTGACGCCC
CCAGAATAAAATTTGGACGGGGGGTTCAGTGGTGGCATTGTGCTATGACACCAATATAACCCTCACAAAC
CCCTTGGGCAATAAATACTAGTGTAGGAATGAAACATTCTGAATATCTTTAACAATAGAAATCCATGGGG
TGGGGACAAGCCGTAAAGACTGGATGTCCATCTCACACGAATTTATGGCTATGGGCAACACATAATCCTA
GTGCAATATGATACTGGGGTTATTAAGATGTGTCCCAGGCAGGGACCAAGACAGGTGAACCATGTTGTTA
CACTCTATTTGTAACAAGGGGAAAGAGAGTGGACGCCGACAGCAGCGGACTCCACTGGTTGTCTCTAACA
CCCCCGAAAATTAAACGGGGCTCCACGCCAATGGGGCCCATAAACAAAGACAAGTGGCCACTCTTTTTTT
TGAAATTGTGGAGTGGGGGCACGCGTCAGCCCCCACACGCCGCCCTGCGGTTTTGGACTGTAAAATAAGG
GTGTAATAACTTGGCTGATTGTAACCCCGCTAACCACTGCGGTCAAACCACTTGCCCACAAAACCACTAA
TGGCACCCCGGGGAATACCTGCATAAGTAGGTGGGCGGGCCAAGATAGGGGCGCGATTGCTGCGATCTGG
AGGACAAATTACACACACTTGCGCCTGAGCGCCAAGCACAGGGTTGTTGGTCCTCATATTCACGAGGTCG
CTGAGAGCACGGTGGGCTAATGTTGCCATGGGTAGCATATACTACCCAAATATCTGGATAGCATATGCTA
TCCTAATCTATATCTGGGTAGCATAGGCTATCCTAATCTATATCTGGGTAGCATATGCTATCCTAATCTA
TATCTGGGTAGTATATGCTATCCTAATTTATATCTGGGTAGCATAGGCTATCCTAATCTATATCTGGGTA
GCATATGCTATCCTAATCTATATCTGGGTAGTATATGCTATCCTAATCTGTATCCGGGTAGCATATGCTA
TCCTAATAGAGATTAGGGTAGTATATGCTATCCTAATTTATATCTGGGTAGCATATACTACCCAAATATC
TGGATAGCATATGCTATCCTAATCTATATCTGGGTAGCATATGCTATCCTAATCTATATCTGGGTAGCAT
AGGCTATCCTAATCTATATCTGGGTAGCATATGCTATCCTAATCTATATCTGGGTAGTATATGCTATCCT
AATTTATATCTGGGTAGCATAGGCTATCCTAATCTATATCTGGGTAGCATATGCTATCCTAATCTATATC
TGGGTAGTATATGCTATCCTAATCTGTATCCGGGTAGCATATGCTATCCTCATGATAAGCTGTCAAACAT
GAGAATTTTCTTGAAGACGAAAGGGCCTCGTGATACGCCTATTTTTATAGGTTAATGTCATGATAATAAT
GGTTTCTTAGACGTCAGGTGGCACTTTTCGGGGAAATGTGCGCGGAACCCCTATTTGTTTATTTTTCTAA
ATACATTCAAATATGTATCCGCTCATGAGACAATAACCCTGATAAATGCTTCAATAATATTGAAAAAGGA
AGAGTATGAGTATTCAACATTTCCGTGTCGCCCTTATTCCCTTTTTTGCGGCATTTTGCCTTCCTGTTTT
TGCTCACCCAGAAACGCTGGTGAAAGTAAAAGATGCTGAAGATCAGTTGGGTGCACGAGTGGGTTACATC
GAACTGGATCTCAACAGCGGTAAGATCCTTGAGAGTTTTCGCCCCGAAGAACGTTTTCCAATGATGAGCA
CTTTTAAAGTTCTGCTATGTGGCGCGGTATTATCCCGTGTTGACGCCGGGCAAGAGCAACTCGGTCGCCG
CATACACTATTCTCAGAATGACTTGGTTGAGTACTCACCAGTCACAGAAAAGCATCTTACGGATGGCATG
ACAGTAAGAGAATTATGCAGTGCTGCCATAACCATGAGTGATAACACTGCGGCCAACTTACTTCTGACAA
CGATCGGAGGACCGAAGGAGCTAACCGCTTTTTTGCACAACATGGGGGATCATGTAACTCGCCTTGATCG
TTGGGAACCGGAGCTGAATGAAGCCATACCAAACGACGAGCGTGACACCACGATGCCTGCAGCAATGGCA
ACAACGTTGCGCAAACTATTAACTGGCGAACTACTTACTCTAGCTTCCCGGCAACAATTAATAGACTGGA
TGGAGGCGGATAAAGTTGCAGGACCACTTCTGCGCTCGGCCCTTCCGGCTGGCTGGTTTATTGCTGATAA
ATCTGGAGCCGGTGAGCGTGGGTCTCGCGGTATCATTGCAGCACTGGGGCCAGATGGTAAGCCCTCCCGT
ATCGTAGTTATCTACACGACGGGGAGTCAGGCAACTATGGATGAACGAAATAGACAGATCGCTGAGATAG
GTGCCTCACTGATTAAGCATTGGTAACTGTCAGACCAAGTTTACTCATATATACTTTAGATTGATTTAAA
ACTTCATTTTTAATTTAAAAGGATCTAGGTGAAGATCCTTTTTGATAATCTCATGACCAAAATCCCTTAA
CGTGAGTTTTCGTTCCACTGAGCGTCAGACCCCGTAGAAAAGATCAAAGGATCTTCTTGAGATCCTTTTT
TTCTGCGCGTAATCTGCTGCTTGCAAACAAAAAAACCACCGCTACCAGCGGTGGTTTGTTTGCCGGATCA
AGAGCTACCAACTCTTTTTCCGAAGGTAACTGGCTTCAGCAGAGCGCAGATACCAAATACTGTTCTTCTA
GTGTAGCCGTAGTTAGGCCACCACTTCAAGAACTCTGTAGCACCGCCTACATACCTCGCTCTGCTAATCC
TGTTACCAGTGGCTGCTGCCAGTGGCGATAAGTCGTGTCTTACCGGGTTGGACTCAAGACGATAGTTACC
GGATAAGGCGCAGCGGTCGGGCTGAACGGGGGGTTCGTGCACACAGCCCAGCTTGGAGCGAACGACCTAC
ACCGAACTGAGATACCTACAGCGTGAGCTATGAGAAAGCGCCACGCTTCCCGAAGGGAGAAAGGCGGACA
GGTATCCGGTAAGCGGCAGGGTCGGAACAGGAGAGCGCACGAGGGAGCTTCCAGGGGGAAACGCCTGGTA
TCTTTATAGTCCTGTCGGGTTTCGCCACCTCTGACTTGAGCGTCGATTTTTGTGATGCTCGTCAGGGGGG
CGGAGCCTATGGAAAAACGCCAGCAACGCGGCCTTTTTACGGTTCCTGGCCTTTTGCTGGCCTTTTGCTC
ACATGTTCTTTCCTGCGTTATCCCCTGATTCTGTGGATAACCGTATTACCGCCTTTGAGTGAGCTGATAC
CGCTCGCCGCAGCCGAACGACCGAGCGCAGCGAGTCAGTGAGCGAGGAAGCGGAAGAGCGCCCAATACGC
AAACCGCCTCTCCCCGCGCGTTGGCCGATTCATTAATGCAGCTGGCACGACAGGTTTCCCGACTGGAAAG
CGGGCAGTGAGCGCAACGCAATTAATGTGAGTTAGCTCACTCATTAGGCACCCCAGGCTTTACACTTTAT
GCTTCCGGCTCGTATGTTGTGTGGAATTGTGAGCGGATAACAATTTCACACAGGAAACAGCTATGACCAT
GATTACGCCAAGCTCTAGCTAGAGGTCGACCAATTCTCATGTTTGACAGCTTATCATCGCAGATCCGGGC
AACGTTGTTGCCATTGCTGCAGGCGCAGAACTGGTAGGTATGGA
Features (pLannotate 1.2.2; 18 found; start..end, strand, type, name):
    154..533     +  enhancer       CMV enhancer: human cytomegalovirus immediate early enhancer
    535..734     +  promoter       CMV promoter: human cytomegalovirus (CMV) immediate early promoter
    802..840     +  misc_feature   Ad SA (fragment): adenovirus major late transcript splice acceptor (Friedrich and Soriano, 1991)
    873..1082    -  CDS            PTP (fragment): TERM_ADE02 - Experimental evidence at protein level: Swiss-Prot protein existence level 1. Protein covalently bound to the viral DNA that acts as a primer for viral genomic replication by DNA strand displacement. Assembles on the viral origin of replication in an initiation complex with viral polymerase, DBP, host NFIA and host POU2F1/OCT1. During initiation, the polymerase covalently couples the first dCTP with Ser- 580 of pTP. The terminal protein stimulates the template activity over 20 fold compared to protein-free templates. Neo-synthesized viral genomes are linked to two preterminal prot
   1113..1202    +  intron         chimeric intron (fragment): chimera between introns from adenovirus and immunoglobulin heavy chain genes
   1221..1267    +  CDS            IgH signal sequence (fragment): signal sequence from the mouse immunoglobulin heavy chain variable region
   2178..2738    +  CDS            Cd4 (fragment): CD4_RAT - Experimental evidence at protein level: Swiss-Prot protein existence level 1. Integral membrane glycoprotein that plays an essential role in the immune response and serves multiple functions in responses against both external and internal offenses. In T-cells, functions primarily as a coreceptor for MHC class II molecule:peptide complex. The antigens presented by class II peptides are derived from extracellular proteins while class I peptides are derived from cytosolic proteins. Interacts simultaneously with the T-cell receptor (TCR) and the MHC class II presented by antigen presenti
   2844..2899    +  polyA_signal   β-globin poly(A) signal: rabbit β-globin polyadenylation signal (Gil and Proudfoot, 1987)
   3413..5094    -  rep_origin     oriP (fragment): Epstein-Barr virus oriP replication origin (Yates et al., 2000)
   5221..5325    +  promoter       AmpR promoter: bla
   5326..6186    +  CDS            AmpR: β-lactamase; bla; confers resistance to ampicillin, carbenicillin, and related antibiotics
   6357..6945    +  rep_origin     ori: high-copy-number ColE1/pMB1/pBR322/pUC origin of replication
   7128..7220    +  CDS            lacI (fragment): lac repressor; lacI; The lac repressor binds to the lac operator to inhibit transcription in E. coli. This inhibition can be relieved by adding lactose or isopropyl-β-D-thiogalactopyranoside (IPTG).
   7233..7254    +  protein_bind   CAP binding site: CAP binding activates transcription in the presence of cAMP. E. coli catabolite activator protein
   7269..7299    +  promoter       lac promoter: promoter for the E. coli lac operon
   7307..7323    +  protein_bind   lac operator: The lac repressor binds to the lac operator to inhibit transcription in E. coli. This inhibition can be relieved by adding lactose or isopropyl-β-D-thiogalactopyranoside (IPTG). lac repressor encoded by lacI
   7393..7409    +  promoter       tet promoter (fragment): E. coli promoter for tetracycline efflux protein gene
   7419..7444    -  CDS            bla(M) (fragment): β-lactamase lacking the signal sequence; bla(M); allows cytosolic expression of β-lactamase
