[The description below was written by a language model from this plasmid's Addgene catalogue record and pLannotate feature annotations shown in this document.]
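Description:
PF3D7_0606800-bio is a mammalian expression plasmid built on the pTT3 backbone, designed for transient production of a soluble, secreted Plasmodium falciparum protein ectodomain. It is maintained in E. coli through a high-copy ColE1/pUC-type origin and selected with ampicillin via the β-lactamase gene. The backbone also carries an Epstein-Barr virus oriP element, which supports episomal maintenance and enhanced expression in cell lines that supply EBNA1. Short lac and tet promoter fragments are annotated near the end of the sequence. These appear to be vector remnants rather than functional parts of the design.

Expression is driven by the CMV immediate early enhancer and promoter, followed by adenovirus-derived leader and splice sequences and a chimeric intron fragment that promote efficient processing and translation of the transcript. The adenoviral "PTP" hit on the reverse strand most likely reflects this leader region rather than an intended coding sequence. The open reading frame begins with an exogenous mouse signal peptide, annotated as an immunoglobulin heavy chain variable region signal sequence, to direct secretion. It continues with a codon-optimised, synthetic 831 bp insert encoding the full-length PF3D7_0606800 ectodomain, cloned between retained NotI and AscI sites. Serine 31, serine 75 and threonine 146 are changed to alanine, consistent with the stated aim of producing protein free of N-linked glycans. Downstream, the backbone supplies rat Cd4 domains 3 and 4 as a C-terminal tag, followed by an enzymatic biotinylation sequence that the feature table does not annotate separately, and transcription ends at a rabbit β-globin polyadenylation signal.

Cotransfection with a BirA biotin ligase construct yields monobiotinylated protein. The plasmid belongs to a library of recombinant merozoite cell surface and secreted proteins.
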