Addgene plasmid #47790: PF3D7_0606800-bio
Purpose: Expresses enzymatically monobiotinylated full-length PF3D7_0606800 ectodomain with no N-linked glycans upon cotransfection with BirA in mammalian cells. Contains a C-terminal rat Cd4 d3+4 tag.
Depositing lab: Gavin Wright. Depositing organization: Wellcome Sanger Institute. Publication: A library of functional recombinant cell surface and secreted Plasmodium falciparum merozoite proteins. Crosnier C, Wanaguru M, McDade B, Osier FH, Marsh K, Rayner JC, Wright GJ. Mol Cell Proteomics. 2013 Sep 16. 10.1074/mcp.O113.028357 PubMed 24043421.
Backbone
  Vector backbone: pTT3
  Backbone manufacturer: Yves Durocher, NRC
  Backbone size w/o insert (bp): 6633
  Total vector size (bp): 7464
  Vector type: Mammalian Expression
Growth in bacteria
  Bacterial resistance: Ampicillin, 100 μg/mL
  Growth temperature: 37°C
  Growth strain: DH5alpha
  Copy number: High Copy
Gene/Insert
  Gene/Insert name: Codon-optimised PF3D7_0606800
  Species: Synthetic; Plasmodium falciparum
  Insert size (bp): 831
  Mutation: Exogenous signal peptide of mouse origin, changed Serine31, Serine75 and Threonine146 to Alanine residues
  Promoter: CMV
  Tag / fusion protein: rat Cd4 d3+4 (C terminal on backbone); enzymatic biotinylation sequence (C terminal on backbone)
  Cloning method: Restriction Enzyme; 5′ cloning site NotI (not destroyed); 3′ cloning site AscI (not destroyed)
  Sequencing primers: 5′ CMV-fwd
Resource information
  A portion of this plasmid was derived from a plasmid made by: pTT3 was obtained under an MTA from Yves Durocher, National Research Council of Canada- Biotechnology Research Institute
Terms and licenses: Academic/Nonprofit Terms; Industry Terms: Not Available to Industry
How to cite: PF3D7_0606800-bio was a gift from Gavin Wright (Addgene plasmid # 47790 ; http://n2t.net/addgene:47790 ; RRID:Addgene_47790)
