>Addgene plasmid #47790 | PF3D7_0606800-bio | addgene partial sequence | sequence record 71165 | CMV-F 5'-CGCAAATGGGCGGTAGGCGTG-3'
TGAACCGTCAGATCCTCACTCTCTTCCGCATCGCTGTCTGCGAGGGCCAGCTGTTGGGCTCGCGGTTGAG
GACAAACTCTTCGCGGTCTTTCCAGTACTCTTGGATCGGAAACCCGTCGGCCTCCGAACGGTACTCCGCC
ACCGAGGGACCTGAGCGAGTCCGCATCGACCGGATCGGAAAACCTCTCGAGAAAGGCGTCTAACCAGTCA
CAGTCGCAAGGTAGGCTGAGCACCGTGGCGGGCGGCAGCGGGTGGCGGTCGGGGTTGTTTCTGGCGGAGG
TGCTGCTGATGATGTAATTAAAGTAGGCGGTCTTGAGACGGCGGATGGTCGAGGTGAGGTGTGGCAGGCT
TGAGATCCAGCTGTTGGGGTGAGTACTCCCTCTCAAAAGCGGGCATTACTTCTGCGCTAAGATTGTCAGT
TTCCAAAAACGAGGAGGATTTGATATTCACCTGGCCCGATCTGGCCATACACTTGAGTGACAATGACATC
CACTTTGCCTTTCTCTCCACAGGTGTCCACTCCCAGGTCCAAGTTTGCCACCATGGAGTTTCAGACCCAG
GTACTCATGTCCCTGCTGCTCTGCATGTCTGGTGCGGCCGCCGTGGAGGAAGTGGTCAACAACAAGGCCA
AGCGGCTGATCGACATCTACCACGCCGCCGTGAAAGAGCTGATCCAGAACGAGGAACTGATCGACCTGAT
CGATAAGCACAACGTGGACTACAGCGTGATCGAGAGCATCGAGAATCTGCCCAACCTGGCCGACATCAAC
GTGAAGGACGACATCGACGACGTGCTGTCCGAGATCATCAAGAAGAAAGAGGTCAAGATCGGCGCCCTGA
AGAACAAGAACTGGGGCATCATCGGCAACTACGAGCAGAACCCCCCCGTGGGCTTCTGGCCCGACGTGAT
GTACATCATCTGGGAGACAATCAGCAAGCACATCTTCA
