>Addgene plasmid #47790 | PF3D7_0606800-bio | addgene partial sequence | sequence record 71528 | EBVori-F 5'-CCACTCAGTGTTGGCAAATG-3'
TCAGAGAACCCCTTTGTGTTTGGTCCCCCCCCGTGTCACATGTGGAACAGGGCCCAGTTGGCAAGTTGTA
CCAACCAACTGAAGGGATTACATGCACTGCCCCGCGAAGAAGGGGCAGAGATGTCGTAGTCAGGTTTAGT
TCGTCCGGGGCGGGGATCGATCCTCTAGCTAGAGATCTCCGAGGGATCTCGACCAAATGATTTGCCCTCC
CATATGTCCTTCCGAGTGAGAGACACAAAAAATTCCAACACACTATTGCAATGAAAATAAATTTCCTTTA
TTAGCCAGAGGTCGAGGTCGGGGGATCCTTAATTAATCACGTGTCTAGACTTAACGATGATTCCACACCA
TTTTCTGTGCATCCAGAATATGATGCAGTGATCCGGAATTCAACCCTTTGGATAAAACCTGGATCTTGGA
GTCCATCTTGACCTCTTCACCTTCACTCAGTAGACATTGCCACACCCCTGCTTCAGGGGCCTGCACTTGA
ATCACTTTCTCCTGCCTGGAGACCCTGGCCTCCTGATTCTCCTGCTTCAAGATCAGTCTCATCTTGGGTG
AGGTGGGTCCCATCACCTCACAGGTCAAAGTGTTGCTGTCGGGCTGAGTCACTTTCATCACCACCAGGTT
CACTTCCTGATACAGTATCCCTCTGTCCAGAGTCAGGGTCAGGTTGCCAGAACCAGCAAACTGAAGGGAG
ACCTGGGGTATCTGAAGGGTGAGTGGGAGCGTTTCGGACAGCTGGAACTTGGGGTTGCTAGTAGACTTCT
GCACAGACACCTTTTGGTTCTTTAGGGAGAAGGTGATCCAGGACTGGGAAGAAGGAGCCTTCTCTGCCTT
CCATCTCAACTCTCCCTGCAGGCTTTCCTCTCCAAGGTTGAGTGGGAAGGAGAACTCCGCTGACTCCCCC
TCACTCTTATAGGCCGTGATGGAGGTCGACGGCGCGCCCTTGAAGTA
