>Addgene plasmid #47790 | PF3D7_0606800-bio | addgene partial sequence | sequence record 72045 | rCd4-R 5'-TCCCTGCAGGCTTTCCTCTCCAAGGTTGAG-3'
CTCACTCTTATAGGCCGTGATGGAGGTCGACGGCGCGCCCTTGAAGTAGGCGCTGTGGCCGGTTTTCAGG
AAGCTGTCAAACACGTTGATCTTGTGCTCGTTGAAGTTGAAGGGGATGCCGCTGATCACGCCGATGATGT
GGCTCTTGGACAGCACGCTCTTGCTCAGGTCGATGTAGCTGCTGAAGCTCTTGTAGTCGTAGGTCACTTT
GTCCAGGAAGATGTTTTTCAGGGCGTTGCAGTTGGCCTCGGTCAGGCAGGCGATCTTCAGGCCCTCGTTC
TTGCTGATGTAGGACTTCAGATCTTCCAGGTTGTTGATGTTGTACTCTTTCAGGATCATGATCTTGTTGC
TGTGCTTGATGATGGGCAGGCCGCTGGTCAGCTTAGGCAGATTGTTGCCGCTCTGGTCCACCAGTCTGCT
GTTGCTCAGAAAGTAGTTGTCGGTCATGTGGATGTCCTTGTCGTTCAGGGCCACGAACACGTTGTCGTAG
TAGTTGTAGGCGATATTGATGGCGTCCTCGTCGTTGAAGATGTGCTTGCTGATTGTCTCCCAGATGATGT
ACATCACGTCGGGCCAGAAGCCCACGGGGGGGTTCTGCTCGTAGTTGCCGATGATGCCCCAGTTCTTGTT
CTTCAGGGCGCCGATCTTGACCTCTTTCTTCTTGATGATCTCGGACAGCACGTCGTCGATGTCGTCCTTC
ACGTTGATGTCGGCCAGGTTGGGCAGATTCTCGATGCTCTCGATCACGCTGTAGTCCACGTTGTGCTTAT
CGATCAGGTCGATCAGTTCCTCGTTCTGGATCAGCTCTTTCACGGCGGCGTGGTAGATGTCGATCAGCCG
CTTGGCCTTGTTGTTGACCACTTCCTCCACGGCGGCCGCACCAGACATGCAGAGCAGCAGGGACATGAGT
ACCTGGGTCTGAAA
